>Addgene plasmid #89156 | pET28a-PTBP1-RRM34 | addgene full sequence | sequence record 176055 | Addgene NGS Result
AAGATCAAAGGATCTTCTTGAGATCCTTTTTTTCTGCGCGTAATCTGCTGCTTGCAAACAAAAAAACCAC
CGCTACCAGCGGTGGTTTGTTTGCCGGATCAAGAGCTACCAACTCTTTTTCCGAAGGTAACTGGCTTCAG
CAGAGCGCAGATACCAAATACTGTCCTTCTAGTGTAGCCGTAGTTAGGCCACCACTTCAAGAACTCTGTA
GCACCGCCTACATACCTCGCTCTGCTAATCCTGTTACCAGTGGCTGCTGCCAGTGGCGATAAGTCGTGTC
TTACCGGGTTGGACTCAAGACGATAGTTACCGGATAAGGCGCAGCGGTCGGGCTGAACGGGGGGTTCGTG
CACACAGCCCAGCTTGGAGCGAACGACCTACACCGAACTGAGATACCTACAGCGTGAGCTATGAGAAAGC
GCCACGCTTCCCGAAGGGAGAAAGGCGGACAGGTATCCGGTAAGCGGCAGGGTCGGAACAGGAGAGCGCA
CGAGGGAGCTTCCAGGGGGAAACGCCTGGTATCTTTATAGTCCTGTCGGGTTTCGCCACCTCTGACTTGA
GCGTCGATTTTTGTGATGCTCGTCAGGGGGGCGGAGCCTATGGAAAAACGCCAGCAACGCGGCCTTTTTA
CGGTTCCTGGCCTTTTGCTGGCCTTTTGCTCACATGTTCTTTCCTGCGTTATCCCCTGATTCTGTGGATA
ACCGTATTACCGCCTTTGAGTGAGCTGATACCGCTCGCCGCAGCCGAACGACCGAGCGCAGCGAGTCAGT
GAGCGAGGAAGCGGAAGAGCGCCTGATGCGGTATTTTCTCCTTACGCATCTGTGCGGTATTTCACACCGC
AATGGTGCACTCTCAGTACAATCTGCTCTGATGCCGCATAGTTAAGCCAGTATACACTCCGCTATCGCTA
CGTGACTGGGTCATGGCTGCGCCCCGACACCCGCCAACACCCGCTGACGCGCCCTGACGGGCTTGTCTGC
TCCCGGCATCCGCTTACAGACAAGCTGTGACCGTCTCCGGGAGCTGCATGTGTCAGAGGTTTTCACCGTC
ATCACCGAAACGCGCGAGGCAGCTGCGGTAAAGCTCATCAGCGTGGTCGTGAAGCGATTCACAGATGTCT
GCCTGTTCATCCGCGTCCAGCTCGTTGAGTTTCTCCAGAAGCGTTAATGTCTGGCTTCTGATAAAGCGGG
CCATGTTAAGGGCGGTTTTTTCCTGTTTGGTCACTGATGCCTCCGTGTAAGGGGGATTTCTGTTCATGGG
GGTAATGATACCGATGAAACGAGAGAGGATGCTCACGATACGGGTTACTGATGATGAACATGCCCGGTTA
CTGGAACGTTGTGAGGGTAAACAACTGGCGGTATGGATGCGGCGGGACCAGAGAAAAATCACTCAGGGTC
AATGCCAGCGCTTCGTTAATACAGATGTAGGTGTTCCACAGGGTAGCCAGCAGCATCCTGCGATGCAGAT
CCGGAACATAATGGTGCAGGGCGCTGACTTCCGCGTTTCCAGACTTTACGAAACACGGAAACCGAAGACC
ATTCATGTTGTTGCTCAGGTCGCAGACGTTTTGCAGCAGCAGTCGCTTCACGTTCGCTCGCGTATCGGTG
ATTCATTCTGCTAACCAGTAAGGCAACCCCGCCAGCCTAGCCGGGTCCTCAACGACAGGAGCACGATCAT
GCGCACCCGTGGGGCCGCCATGCCGGCGATAATGGCCTGCTTCTCGCCGAAACGTTTGGTGGCGGGACCA
GTGACGAAGGCTTGAGCGAGGGCGTGCAAGATTCCGAATACCGCAAGCGACAGGCCGATCATCGTCGCGC
TCCAGCGAAAGCGGTCCTCGCCGAAAATGACCCAGAGCGCTGCCGGCACCTGTCCTACGAGTTGCATGAT
AAAGAAGACAGTCATAAGTGCGGCGACGATAGTCATGCCCCGCGCCCACCGGAAGGAGCTGACTGGGTTG
AAGGCTCTCAAGGGCATCGGTCGAGATCCCGGTGCCTAATGAGTGAGCTAACTTACATTAATTGCGTTGC
GCTCACTGCCCGCTTTCCAGTCGGGAAACCTGTCGTGCCAGCTGCATTAATGAATCGGCCAACGCGCGGG
GAGAGGCGGTTTGCGTATTGGGCGCCAGGGTGGTTTTTCTTTTCACCAGTGAGACGGGCAACAGCTGATT
GCCCTTCACCGCCTGGCCCTGAGAGAGTTGCAGCAAGCGGTCCACGCTGGTTTGCCCCAGCAGGCGAAAA
TCCTGTTTGATGGTGGTTAACGGCGGGATATAACATGAGCTGTCTTCGGTATCGTCGTATCCCACTACCG
AGATATCCGCACCAACGCGCAGCCCGGACTCGGTAATGGCGCGCATTGCGCCCAGCGCCATCTGATCGTT
GGCAACCAGCATCGCAGTGGGAACGATGCCCTCATTCAGCATTTGCATGGTTTGTTGAAAACCGGACATG
GCACTCCAGTCGCCTTCCCGTTCCGCTATCGGCTGAATTTGATTGCGAGTGAGATATTTATGCCAGCCAG
CCAGACGCAGACGCGCCGAGACAGAACTTAATGGGCCCGCTAACAGCGCGATTTGCTGGTGACCCAATGC
GACCAGATGCTCCACGCCCAGTCGCGTACCGTCTTCATGGGAGAAAATAATACTGTTGATGGGTGTCTGG
TCAGAGACATCAAGAAATAACGCCGGAACATTAGTGCAGGCAGCTTCCACAGCAATGGCATCCTGGTCAT
CCAGCGGATAGTTAATGATCAGCCCACTGACGCGTTGCGCGAGAAGATTGTGCACCGCCGCTTTACAGGC
TTCGACGCCGCTTCGTTCTACCATCGACACCACCACGCTGGCACCCAGTTGATCGGCGCGAGATTTAATC
GCCGCGACAATTTGCGACGGCGCGTGCAGGGCCAGACTGGAGGTGGCAACGCCAATCAGCAACGACTGTT
TGCCCGCCAGTTGTTGTGCCACGCGGTTGGGAATGTAATTCAGCTCCGCCATCGCCGCTTCCACTTTTTC
CCGCGTTTTCGCAGAAACGTGGCTGGCCTGGTTCACCACGCGGGAAACGGTCTGATAAGAGACACCGGCA
TACTCTGCGACATCGTATAACGTTACTGGTTTCACATTCACCACCCTGAATTGACTCTCTTCCGGGCGCT
ATCATGCCATACCGCGAAAGGTTTTGCGCCATTCGATGGTGTCCGGGATCTCGACGCTCTCCCTTATGCG
ACTCCTGCATTAGGAAGCAGCCCAGTAGTAGGTTGAGGCCGTTGAGCACCGCCGCCGCAAGGAATGGTGC
ATGCAAGGAGATGGCGCCCAACAGTCCCCCGGCCACGGGGCCTGCCACCATACCCACGCCGAAACAAGCG
CTCATGAGCCCGAAGTGGCGAGCCCGATCTTCCCCATCGGTGATGTCGGCGATATAGGCGCCAGCAACCG
CACCTGTGGCGCCGGTGATGCCGGCCACGATGCGTCCGGCGTAGAGGATCGAGATCTCGATCCCGCGAAA
TTAATACGACTCACTATAGGGGAATTGTGAGCGGATAACAATTCCCCTCTAGAAATAATTTTGTTTAACT
TTAAGAAGGAGATATACCATGGGCAGCAGCCATCATCATCATCATCACAGCAGCGGCCTGGTGCCGCGCG
GCAGCCATATGGGTCGGATCGCCATCCCGGGCCTGGCGGGGGCAGGAAATTCTGTATTGCTGGTCAGCAA
CCTCAACCCAGAGAGAGTCACACCCCAAAGCCTCTTTATTCTTTTCGGCGTCTACGGTGACGTGCAGCGC
GTGAAGATCCTGTTCAATAAGAAGGAGAACGCCCTAGTGCAGATGGCGGACGGCAACCAGGCCCAGCTGG
CCATGAGCCACCTGAACGGGCACAAGCTGCACGGGAAGCCGATCCGCATCACGCTCTCGAAGCACCAGAA
CGTGCAGCTGCCCCGCGAGGGCCAGGAGGACCAGGGCCTGACCAAGGACTACGGCAACTCACCCCTGCAC
CGCTTCAAGAAGCCGGGCTCCAAGAACTTCCAGAACATATTCCCGCCCTCGGCCACTCTGCACCTCTCCA
ACATCCCGCCCTCAGTCTCCGAGGAGGATCTCAAGGTCCTGTTTTCCAGCAATGGGGGCGTCGTCAAAGG
ATTCAAGTTCTTCCAGAAGGACCGCAAGATGGCACTGATCCAGATGGGCTCCGTGGAGGAGGCGGTCCAG
GCCCTCATTGACCTGCACAACCACGACCTCGGGGAGAACCACCACCTGCGGGTCTCCTTCTCCAAGTCCA
CCATCTAGCTCGAGCACCACCACCACCACCACTGAGATCCGGCTGCTAACAAAGCCCGAAAGGAAGCTGA
GTTGGCTGCTGCCACCGCTGAGCAATAACTAGCATAACCCCTTGGGGCCTCTAAACGGGTCTTGAGGGGT
TTTTTGCTGAAAGGAGGAACTATATCCGGATTGGCGAATGGG
[124 nt withheld, positions 4453-4576]
C
[91 nt withheld, positions 4578-4668]
A
[49 nt withheld, positions 4670-4718]
CCTTTGACGTTGGAGTCCACGTTCTTT
[37 nt withheld, positions 4746-4782]
ACCCTATCTCGGTCTATTCTTTTGATTTATAAGGGATTTTGCCGATTTCGGCCTATTGGTTAAAAAATGA
GCTGATTTAACAAAAATTTAACGCGAATTTTAACAAAATATTAACGCTTACAATTTAGGTGGCACTTTTC
GGGGAAATGTGCGCGGAACCCCTATTTGTTTATTTTTCTAAATACATTCAAATATGTATCCGCTCATGAA
TTAATTCTTAGAAAAACTCATCGAGCATCAAATGAAACTGCAATTTATTCATATCAGGATTATCAATACC
ATATTTTTGAAAAAGCCGTTTCTGTAATGAAGGAGAAAACTCACCGAGGCAGTTCCATAGGATGGCAAGA
TCCTGGTATCGGTCTGCGATTCCGACTCGTCCAACATCAATACAACCTATTAATTTCCCCTCGTCAAAAA
TAAGGTTATCAAGTGAGAAATCACCATGAGTGACGACTGAATCCGGTGAGAATGGCAAAAGTTTATGCAT
TTCTTTCCAGACTTGTTCAACAGGCCAGCCATTACGCTCGTCATCAAAATCACTCGCATCAACCAAACCG
TTATTCATTCGTGATTGCGCCTGAGCGAGACGAAATACGCGATCGCTGTTAAAAGGACAATTACAAACAG
GAATCGAATGCAACCGGCGCAGGAACACTGCCAGCGCATCAACAATATTTTCACCTGAATCAGGATATTC
TTCTAATACCTGGAATGCTGTTTTCCCGGGGATCGCAGTGGTGAGTAACCATGCATCATCAGGAGTACGG
ATAAAATGCTTGATGGTCGGAAGAGGCATAAATTCCGTCAGCCAGTTTAGTCTGACCATCTCATCTGTAA
CATCATTGGCAACGCTACCTTTGCCATGTTTCAGAAACAACTCTGGCGCATCGGGCTTCCCATACAATCG
ATAGATTGTCGCACCTGATTGCCCGACATTATCGCGAGCCCATTTATACCCATATAAATCAGCATCCATG
TTGGAATTTAATCGCGGCCTAGAGCAAGACGTTTCCCGTTGAATATGGCTCATAACACCCCTTGTATTAC
TGTTTATGTAAGCAGACAGTTTTATTGTTCATGACCAAAATCCCTTAACGTGAGTTTTCGTTCCACTGAG
CGTCAGACCCCGTAGAA
Features (pLannotate 1.2.2; 21 found; start..end, strand, type, name):
     18..606     +  rep_origin     ori: high-copy-number ColE1/pMB1/pBR322/pUC origin of replication
    792..931     -  misc_feature   bom: basis of mobility region from pBR322
   1033..1224    -  CDS            rop: Rop protein, which maintains plasmids at low copy number; rop
   1241..1621    +  CDS            YPB1_ECOLX: Protein predicted: Swiss-Prot protein existence level 4. From Escherichia coli.
   1693..1984    -  CDS            TcR (fragment): tetracycline efflux protein; tet; confers resistance to tetracycline
   1999..2020    -  protein_bind   CAP binding site: CAP binding activates transcription in the presence of cAMP. E. coli catabolite activator protein
   2033..3115    -  CDS            lacI: lac repressor; lacI; The lac repressor binds to the lac operator to inhibit transcription in E. coli. This inhibition can be relieved by adding lactose or isopropyl-β-D-thiogalactopyranoside (IPTG).
   3116..3193    -  promoter       lacI promoter: lacI
   3201..3480    -  CDS            TcR (fragment): tetracycline efflux protein; tet; confers resistance to tetracycline
   3502..3520    +  promoter       T7 promoter: promoter for bacteriophage T7 RNA polymerase
   3521..3545    +  protein_bind   lac operator: The lac repressor binds to the lac operator to inhibit transcription in E. coli. This inhibition can be relieved by adding lactose or isopropyl-β-D-thiogalactopyranoside (IPTG). lac repressor encoded by lacI
   3560..3582    +  RBS            RBS: efficient ribosome binding site from bacteriophage T7 gene 10 (Olins and Rangwala, 1989)
   3601..3617    +  CDS            capTEV™ (fragment): composite tag for in vivo biotinylation, TEV protease cleavage, and 6xHis tagging
   3628..3645    +  CDS            thrombin site: thrombin recognition and cleavage site
   3652..4275    +  CDS            PTBP1 (fragment): PTBP1_HUMAN - Also known as PTB. Experimental evidence at protein level: Swiss-Prot protein existence level 1. Plays a role in pre-mRNA splicing and in the regulation of alternative splicing events. Activates exon skipping of its own pre- mRNA during muscle cell differentiation. Binds to the polypyrimidine tract of introns. May promote RNA looping when bound to two separate polypyrimidine tracts in the same pre-mRNA. May promote the binding of U2 snRNP to pre-mRNA. Cooperates with RAVER1 to modulate switching between mutually exclusive exons during maturation of the TPM1 pre- mRNA. Represses t
   4285..4302    +  CDS            9xHis (fragment): 9xHis affinity tag
   4312..4361    +  CDS            SET1 (fragment): solubility-enhancement tag derived from T7 phage gene 10B
   4369..4416    +  terminator     T7 terminator: transcription terminator for bacteriophage T7 RNA polymerase
   4453..4881    +  rep_origin     f1 ori (sequence partly withheld): f1 bacteriophage origin of replication; arrow indicates direction of (+) strand synthesis
   4934..4991    +  promoter       AmpR promoter (fragment): bla
   5000..5815    -  CDS            KanR: aminoglycoside phosphotransferase; aph(3')-Ia; confers resistance to kanamycin in bacteria or G418 (Geneticin®) in eukaryotes
