[The description below was written by a language model from this plasmid's Addgene catalogue record and pLannotate feature annotations shown in this document.]
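Description:
pET28a-PTBP1-RRM34 is a bacterial expression plasmid built on the Novagen pET28a backbone for recombinant production in E. coli of a fragment of human polypyrimidine tract binding protein 1 (PTBP1, also known as PTB or hnRNP I) comprising RNA recognition motifs 3 and 4. The roughly 630 bp insert was cloned between the NdeI and XhoI sites, both of which are retained. The plasmid replicates from a pBR322-type ColE1 origin accompanied by the bom region and the rop gene, which moderates copy number. It also carries an f1 phage origin, and selection is by kanamycin through an aminoglycoside phosphotransferase gene. The sequenced record is about 5.9 kb, consistent with the nominal 6 kb in the catalogue entry.

Expression is driven by a T7 promoter followed by a lac operator, with a plasmid-encoded lacI repressor. Transcription therefore requires a host supplying T7 RNA polymerase and is induced with IPTG. A T7 gene 10 ribosome binding site directs translation of an N-terminal hexahistidine tag from the backbone, followed by a thrombin cleavage site that allows tag removal, and then the PTBP1 RRM3-4 coding region. A T7 terminator closes the cassette. The annotation also detects the backbone's histidine-tag sequence downstream of the insert, but the record lists only the N-terminal tag and does not state whether the downstream one is translated. The short hits to capTEV, SET1, tetracycline resistance and the AmpR promoter are partial matches to ordinary backbone sequence rather than functional elements. The associated work concerns structural modelling of protein-RNA complexes, so the purified tandem RRM protein is suited to RNA-binding, crosslinking and structural studies.
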