Addgene plasmid #89156: pET28a-PTBP1-RRM34
Purpose: Recombinant expression of PTBP1-RRM34 in E.coli
Depositing lab: Frédéric Allain. Depositing organization: ETH Zurich (Swiss Federal Institute of Technology). Publication: Structural modeling of protein-RNA complexes using crosslinking of segmentally isotope-labeled RNA and MS/MS. Dorn G, Leitner A, Boudet J, Campagne S, von Schroetter C, Moursy A, Aebersold R, Allain FH. Nat Methods. 2017 Mar 27. doi: 10.1038/nmeth.4235. PubMed 28346450.
Backbone
  Vector backbone: pET28a
  Backbone manufacturer: Novagen
  Backbone size w/o insert (bp): 5369
  Total vector size (bp): 6000
  Vector type: Bacterial Expression
Growth in bacteria
  Bacterial resistance: Kanamycin, 50 μg/mL
  Growth temperature: 37°C
  Growth strain: DH5alpha
  Copy number: Unknown
Gene/Insert
  Gene/Insert name: Polypyrimidine Tract Binding Protein 1 RNA Recognition Motif 3+4 (alt name: PTBP1 RNA Binding Domain 3+4)
  Species: H. sapiens (human)
  Insert size (bp): 629
  Mutation: contains RNA Recognition Motif 3+4
  Entrez Gene: PTBP1 (a.k.a. HNRNP-I, HNRNPI, HNRPI, PTB, PTB-1, PTB-T, PTB2, PTB3, PTB4, pPTB)
  Promoter: T7
  Tag / fusion protein: hexa His (N terminal on backbone)
  Cloning method: Restriction Enzyme; 5′ cloning site NdeI (not destroyed); 3′ cloning site XhoI (not destroyed)
  Sequencing primers: 5′ T7; 3′ T7 terminator
Resource information
  A portion of this plasmid was derived from a plasmid made by: Sigrid Auweter
Terms and licenses: Academic/Nonprofit Terms; Industry Terms: Not Available to Industry
How to cite: pET28a-PTBP1-RRM34 was a gift from Frédéric Allain (Addgene plasmid # 89156 ; http://n2t.net/addgene:89156 ; RRID:Addgene_89156)
