>Addgene plasmid #89156 | pET28a-PTBP1-RRM34 | depositor partial sequence | sequence record 172785 | includes the coding region for PTBP1-RRM34
AGATATACCATGGGCAGCAGCCATCATCATCATCATCACAGCAGCGGCCTGGTGCCGCGCGGCAGCCATA
TGGGTCGGATCGCCATCCCGGGCCTGGCGGGGGCAGGAAATTCTGTATTGCTGGTCAGCAACCTCAACCC
AGAGAGAGTCACACCCCAAAGCCTCTTTATTCTTTTCGGCGTCTACGGTGACGTGCAGCGCGTGAAGATC
CTGTTCAATAAGAAGGAGAACGCCCTAGTGCAGATGGCGGACGGCAACCAGGCCCAGCTGGCCATGAGCC
ACCTGAACGGGCACAAGCTGCACGGGAAGCCGATCCGCATCACGCTCTCGAAGCACCAGAACGTGCAGCT
GCCCCGCGAGGGCCAGGAGGACCAGGGCCTGACCAAGGACTACGGCAACTCACCCCTGCACCGCTTCAAG
AAGCCGGGCTCCAAGAACTTCCAGAACATATTCCCGCCCTCGGCCACTCTGCACCTCTCCAACATCCCGC
CCTCAGTCTCCGAGGAGGATCTCAAGGTCCTGTTTTCCAGCAATGGGGGCGTCGTCAAAGGATTCAAGTT
CTTCCAGAAGGACCGCAAGATGGCACTGATCCAGATGGGCTCCGTGGAGGAGGCGGTCCAGGCCCTCATT
GACCTGCACAACCACGACCTCGGGGAGAACCACCACCTGCGGGTCTCCTTCTCCAAGTCCACCATCTAGC
TCGAGCACCACCACCACCACCACTGAGATCCGGCTGCTAACAAAGCCGAAAGAG
